Addgene plasmid #209649: pGL3-MTS-G3635A-R16-Q2L7-T2176N-UGI-Puro
Purpose: To install m.G3635 mutation on mtDNA
Depositing lab: Bin Shen. Depositing organization: Nanjing Medical University. Publication: Developing mitochondrial base editors with diverse context compatibility and high fidelity via saturated spacer library. Sun H, Wang Z, Shen L, Feng Y, Han L, Qian X, Meng R, Ji K, Liang D, Zhou F, Lou X, Zhang J, Shen B. Nat Commun. 2023 Oct 19;14(1):6625. doi: 10.1038/s41467-023-42359-3. PubMed 37857619.
Backbone
  Vector backbone: pGL3
  Vector type: Mammalian Expression
Growth in bacteria
  Bacterial resistance: Ampicillin, 100 μg/mL
  Growth temperature: 37°C
  Growth strain: DH5alpha
  Copy number: High Copy
Gene/Insert
  Gene/Insert name: R16-Q2L7-T2176N
  Species: H. sapiens (human)
  Cloning method: Gateway Cloning
Terms and licenses: Academic/Nonprofit Terms; Industry Terms: Not Available to Industry
How to cite: pGL3-MTS-G3635A-R16-Q2L7-T2176N-UGI-Puro was a gift from Bin Shen (Addgene plasmid # 209649 ; http://n2t.net/addgene:209649 ; RRID:Addgene_209649)
