[The description below was written by a language model from this plasmid's Addgene catalogue record and pLannotate feature annotations shown in this document.]
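Description:
pGL3-MTS-G3635A-R16-Q2L7-T2176N-UGI-Puro is a 7,444-nt mammalian expression plasmid on a pGL3 backbone. Its stated purpose is to install a mutation at position m.G3635 of human mitochondrial DNA (G-to-A, judging by the name). It is propagated in E. coli as a high-copy plasmid through a ColE1/pUC-type origin and selected with ampicillin via the bla gene and its native promoter.

The main expression unit is driven by the CMV immediate-early enhancer and promoter, followed by a T7 promoter, and ends in a bGH polyadenylation signal. The annotated coding region begins with a segment matching the Xanthomonas TAL effector AvrXa10 and includes a downstream fragment matching AvrBs3, which indicates a TALE DNA-binding scaffold. The roughly 1.5 kb between these matches is unannotated and presumably holds the customised repeat array that targets the mtDNA site. A uracil glycosylase inhibitor (UGI) from phage PBS2 lies at the 3' end of the fusion, where it would protect the deaminated base from uracil excision repair. The name also implies a mitochondrial targeting sequence (MTS) and a deaminase-derived component ("Q2L7-T2176N"), but neither is resolved in the feature table, and the record does not define these labels or "R16". The naming suggests this may be one arm of a paired TALE-based mitochondrial cytosine base editor, though the record does not say so or name a partner plasmid.

A separate hPGK promoter drives puromycin N-acetyltransferase, allowing puromycin enrichment of transfected mammalian cells. Short hits to HIV-1 LTR, nef, SV40 large T antigen and TcR appear to be residual fragments from earlier vectors rather than functional elements. An SV40 poly(A) signal is also present, annotated on the opposite strand to the PuroR cassette.
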