Features (pLannotate 1.2.2; 17 found; start..end, strand, type, name):
      8..387     +  enhancer       CMV enhancer: human cytomegalovirus immediate early enhancer
    388..591     +  promoter       CMV promoter: human cytomegalovirus (CMV) immediate early promoter
    587..620     +  LTR            5' LTR (truncated) (fragment): truncated 5' long terminal repeat (LTR) from HIV-1
    636..654     +  promoter       T7 promoter: promoter for bacteriophage T7 RNA polymerase
    698..1402    +  CDS            avrXa10 (fragment): AVX10_XANOO - Experimental evidence at protein level: Swiss-Prot protein existence level 1. Avirulence protein. Induces the hypersensitive response (HR)in rice plants carrying the resistance gene Xa10. Activity depends on the presence of the core repeat domains; replacement with repeat domains from other proteins (AvrBs3 of X.euvesicatoria (AC P14727) or AvrXa7 of this organism) does not elicit the HR. Probably acts as a transcription factor in its host plant (rice) to induce plant resistance or disease. From Xanthomonas oryzae pv. oryzae.
   2891..3010    +  CDS            avrBs3 (fragment): AVRB3_XANEU - Experimental evidence at protein level: Swiss-Prot protein existence level 1. Avirulence protein. Acts as a transcription factor in C.annuum plants. In susceptible plants lacking the Bs3 resistance gene induces expression of a number of genes, including genes homologous to a family of auxin-induced genes, alpha-expansin genes, pectate lyase, anthocyanidin glucoside rhamnosyl transferase and at least one transcription factor, UPA20. Their expression leads to plant hypertrophy in mesophyll cells, probably mainly mediated by UPA20 (PubMed:17962565). In resistant plants induces the h
   3356..3604    +  CDS            UGI: UNGI_BPPB2 - Experimental evidence at protein level: Swiss-Prot protein existence level 1. This protein binds specifically and reversibly to the host uracil-DNA glycosylase, preventing removal of uracil residues from PBS2 DNA by the host uracil-excision repair system. From Bacillus phage PBS2 (Bacteriophage PBS2).
   3645..3869    +  polyA_signal   bGH poly(A) signal: bovine growth hormone polyadenylation signal
   3876..4386    +  promoter       hPGK promoter: human phosphoglycerate kinase 1 promoter
   4408..5007    +  CDS            PuroR (fragment): puromycin N-acetyltransferase; pac from Streptomyces; confers resistance to puromycin
   5050..5118    +  CDS            nef (fragment): NEF_HV1Z2 - Experimental evidence at protein level: Swiss-Prot protein existence level 1. Extracellular Nef protein targets CD4(+) T-lymphocytes for apoptosis by interacting with CXCR4 surface receptors. From Human immunodeficiency virus type 1 group M subtype D (isolate Z2/CDC-Z34) (HIV-1).
   5154..5275    -  polyA_signal   SV40 poly(A) signal: SV40 polyadenylation signal
   5298..5366    -  CDS            large T antigen (fragment): large T antigen from SV40 (simian virus 40)
   5382..5514    +  CDS            TcR (fragment): tetracycline efflux protein; tet; confers resistance to tetracycline
   5694..6282    -  rep_origin     ori: high-copy-number ColE1/pMB1/pBR322/pUC origin of replication
   6453..7313    -  CDS            AmpR: β-lactamase; bla; confers resistance to ampicillin, carbenicillin, and related antibiotics
   7314..7418    -  promoter       AmpR promoter: bla
>Addgene plasmid #209649 | pGL3-MTS-G3635A-R16-Q2L7-T2176N-UGI-Puro | addgene full sequence | sequence record 419663 | Addgene NGS Result
ACGCGTTGACATTGATTATTGACTAGTTATTAATAGTAATCAATTACGGGGTCATTAGTTCATAGCCCAT
ATATGGAGTTCCGCGTTACATAACTTACGGTAAATGGCCCGCCTGGCTGACCGCCCAACGACCCCCGCCC
ATTGACGTCAATAATGACGTATGTTCCCATAGTAACGCCAATAGGGACTTTCCATTGACGTCAATGGGTG
GAGTATTTACGGTAAACTGCCCACTTGGCAGTACATCAAGTGTATCATATGCCAAGTACGCCCCCTATTG
ACGTCAATGACGGTAAATGGCCCGCCTGGCATTATGCCCAGTACATGACCTTATGGGACTTTCCTACTTG
GCAGTACATCTACGTATTAGTCATCGCTATTACCATGGTGATGCGGTTTTGGCAGTACATCAATGGGCGT
GGATAGCGGTTTGACTCACGGGGATTTCCAAGTCTCCACCCCATTGACGTCAATGGGAGTTTGTTTTGGC
ACCAAAATCAACGGGACTTTCCAAAATGTCGTAACAACTCCGCCCCATTGACGCAAATGGGCGGTAGGCG
TGTACGGTGGGAGGTCTATATAAGCAGAGCTCTCTGGCTAACTAGAGAACCCACTGCTTACTGGCTTATC
GAAATTAATACGACTCACTATAGGGAGACAAGCTGGCTAGACCATGTTGGGGTTTGTGGGTCGGGTGGCC
GCTGCTCCGGCCTCCGGGGCCTTGCGGAGACTCACCCCTTCAGCGTCGCTGCCCCCAGCTCAGCTCTTAC
TGCGGGCCGCTCCGACGGCGGTCCATCCTGTCAGGGACTATGCGGCGCAAACATCTGAGAGCGGCGGAGG
CGGGAGCCCCGGCGCGGCCGCTGACTACAAGGATGACGACGATAAAGGTAGCGTGGATCTACGCACGCTC
GGCTACAGCCAGCAGCAACAGGAGAAGATCAAACCGAAGGTTCGTTCGACAGTGGCGCAGCACCACGAGG
CACTGGTCGGCCATGGGTTTACACACGCGCACATCGTTGCGCTCAGCCAACACCCGGCAGCGTTAGGGAC
CGTCGCTGTCAAGTATCAGGACATGATCGCAGCGTTGCCAGAGGCGACACACGAAGCGATCGTTGGCGTC
GGCAAACGGGGCGCCGGCGCACGCGCTCTGGAGGCCTTGCTCACGGTGGCGGGAGAGTTGAGAGGTCCAC
CGTTACAGTTGGACACAGGCCAACTTCTCAAGATTGCAAAACGTGGCGGCGTGACCGCAGTGGAGGCAGT
GCATGCATGGCGCAATGCACTGACGGGTGCCCCCCTGAACCTGACCCCGGAGCAGGTGGTGGCCATCGCT
AGTCATGACGGTGGCAAACAGGCTCTTGAAACCGTCCAACGCCTTCTACCAGTTCTCTGTCAAGCCCACG
GACTAACCCCAGCGCAAGTTGTAGCGATTGCTAGTAATATTGGTGGCAAACAGGCTCTTGAGACGGTTCA
GCGCCTCCTTCCAGTTCTCTGTCAAGCCCACGGACTCACCCCAGATCAGGTTGTAGCGATTGCTAGTAAC
AATGGTGGCAAACAGGCTCTTGAAACCGTACAGCGCCTACTGCCAGTTCTCTGTCAAGCCCACGGTCTGA
CTCCGGAGCAAGTTGTAGCGATTGCTAGTAATATTGGTGGCAAACAGGCTCTTGAGACGGTTCAGCGCCT
CCTTCCAGTTCTCTGTCAAGCCCACGGACTCACCCCAGATCAAGTGGTAGCGATTGCTAGTAACAATGGT
GGCAAACAGGCTCTTGAAACCGTACAGCGCCTACTGCCAGTTCTCTGTCAAGCCCACGGTCTGACTCCGG
AGCAAGTTGTAGCGATTGCTAGTAACAATGGTGGCAAACAGGCTCTTGAAACCGTACAGCGCCTACTGCC
AGTTCTCTGTCAAGCCCACGGTCTGACTCCGGAGCAAGTTGTAGCGATTGCTAGTAATATTGGTGGCAAA
CAGGCTCTTGAGACGGTTCAGCGCCTCCTTCCAGTTCTCTGTCAAGCCCACGGACTCACCCCAGATCAAG
TTGTAGCGATTGCTAGTAATGGGGGTGGCAAACAGGCTCTTGAGACTGTTCAGCGCCTTCTACCAGTTCT
CTGTCAAGCCCACGGCCTGACGCCCGAGCAAGTTGTAGCAATTGCTAGTAATGGGGGTGGCAAACAGGCT
CTTGAGACTGTTCAGCGCCTTCTACCAGTTCTCTGTCAAGCCCACGGCCTGACGCCCGAGCAAGTTGTAG
CGATTGCTAGTAACAATGGTGGCAAACAGGCTCTTGAAACCGTACAGCGCCTACTGCCAGTTCTCTGTCA
AGCCCACGGTCTGACTCCGGAGCAAGTTGTAGCGATTGCTAGTAATATTGGTGGCAAACAGGCTCTTGAG
ACGGTTCAGCGCCTCCTTCCAGTTCTCTGTCAAGCCCACGGACTCACCCCAGATCAAGTTGTAGCGATTG
CTAGTAACAATGGTGGCAAACAGGCTCTTGAAACCGTACAGCGCCTACTGCCAGTTCTCTGTCAAGCCCA
CGGTCTGACTCCGGAGCAAGTTGTAGCGATAGCCAGTAATGGGGGTGGCAAACAGGCTCTTGAGACTGTT
CAGCGCCTTCTACCAGTTCTCTGTCAAGCCCACGGCCTGACGCCCGAGCAAGTTGTAGCGATTGCTAGTA
ATATTGGTGGCAAACAGGCTCTTGAGACGGTTCAGCGCCTCCTTCCAGTTCTCTGTCAAGCCCACGGACT
CACCCCAGATCAAGTTGTAGCGATTGCAAGTAATATTGGTGGCAAACAGGCTCTTGAGACGGTTCAGCGC
CTCCTTCCAGTTCTCTGTCAAGCCCACGGACTCACCCCAGATCAAGTTGTAGCGATTGCTTCCAATATTG
GCGGCAGGCCGGCGCTGGAGAGCATTGTTGCCCAGTTATCTCGCCCTGATCCGGCGTTGGCCGCGTTGAC
CAACGACCACCTCGTCGCGCTAGCCTGCCTCGGCGGACGTCCTGCGCTGGATGCAGTGAAAAAGGGATTG
GGAGGCTCCGGGAAGGTGGGCAAGTTGAGGTTTGCACCAAAGGTGGAGAGCGCAGAGAGCATGTTGAGGA
GCTTGAGCCAGGAGGGCAAGACCGCAGGCGTGTTGGATATCAACGGCGAGTTGATCCCATTGGTGAGCGG
CACCAGCAGCTTGAAGAACTACGCAGCAAGCGGCCATGTGGAGGGCCAAGCAGCATTGATCATGAGGGAG
AGGGGCGTGGCAAGCGCAAGGCTTATCATCGATAACCCAAGCGGCATCTGCGGCTACTGCAGGAGCCAGG
TGCCAACCTTGTTGCCAGCAGGCGCAACCTTGGAGGTGACCACCCCAAGGGGCTCTGGAGGCAGCACCAA
CCTGTCTGACATCATCGAGAAGGAGACAGGCAAGCAGCTGGTCATCCAGGAGAGCATCCTGATGCTGCCC
GAAGAAGTCGAAGAAGTGATCGGAAACAAGCCTGAGAGCGATATCCTGGTCCATACCGCCTACGACGAGA
GTACCGACGAAAATGTGATGCTGCTGACATCCGACGCCCCAGAGTATAAGCCCTGGGCTCTGGTCATCCA
GGATTCCAACGGAGAGAACAAAATCAAAATGCTGTAATCTAGAGGGCCCGTTTAAACCCGCTGATCAGCC
TCGACTGTGCCTTCTAGTTGCCAGCCATCTGTTGTTTGCCCCTCCCCCGTGCCTTCCTTGACCCTGGAAG
GTGCCACTCCCACTGTCCTTTCCTAATAAAATGAGGAAATTGCATCGCATTGTCTGAGTAGGTGTCATTC
TATTCTGGGGGGTGGGGTGGGGCAGGACAGCAAGGGGGAGGATTGGGAAGACAATAGCAGGCATGCTGGG
GATGCGGTGGGCTCTATGGCTCGAGGGGGTTGGGGTTGCGCCTTTTCCAAGGCAGCCCTGGGTTTGCGCA
GGGACGCGGCTGCTCTGGGCGTGGTTCCGGGAAACGCAGCGGCGCCGACCCTGGGACTCGCACATTCTTC
ACGTCCGTTCGCAGCGTCACCCGGATCTTCGCCGCTACCCTTGTGGGCCCCCCGGCGACGCTTCCTGCTC
CGCCCCTAAGTCGGGAAGGTTCCTTGCGGTTCGCGGCGTGCCGGACGTGACAAACGGAAGCCGCACGTCT
CACTAGTACCCTCGCAGACGGACAGCGCCAGGGAGCAATGGCAGCGCGCCGACCGCGATGGGCTGTGGCC
AATAGCGGCTGCTCAGCAGGGCGCGCCGAGAGCAGCGGCCGGGAAGGGGCGGTGCGGGAGGCGGGGTGTG
GGGCGGTAGTGTGGGCCCTGTTCCTGCCCGCGCGGTGTTCCGCATTCTGCAAGCCTCCGGAGCGCACGTC
GGCAGTCGGCTCCCTCGTTGACCGAATCACCGACCTCTCTCCCCAGGGGGATCCACCGGAGCTTACCATG
ACCGAGTACAAGCCCACGGTGCGCCTCGCCACCCGCGACGACGTCCCCAGGGCCGTACGCACCCTCGCCG
CCGCGTTCGCCGACTACCCCGCCACGCGCCACACCGTCGATCCGGACCGCCACATCGAGCGGGTCACCGA
GCTGCAAGAACTCTTCCTCACGCGCGTCGGGCTCGACATCGGCAAGGTGTGGGTCGCGGACGACGGCGCC
GCGGTGGCGGTCTGGACCACGCCGGAGAGCGTCGAAGCGGGGGCGGTGTTCGCCGAGATCGGCCCGCGCA
TGGCCGAGTTGAGCGGTTCCCGGCTGGCCGCGCAGCAACAGATGGAAGGCCTCCTGGCGCCGCACCGGCC
CAAGGAGCCCGCGTGGTTCCTGGCCACCGTCGGCGTCTCGCCCGACCACCAGGGCAAGGGTCTGGGCAGC
GCCGTCGTGCTCCCCGGAGTGGAGGCGGCCGAGCGCGCCGGGGTGCCCGCCTTCCTGGAAACCTCCGCGC
CCCGCAACCTCCCCTTCTACGAGCGGCTCGGCTTCACCGTCACCGCCGACGTCGAGGTGCCCGAAGGACC
GCGCACCTGGTGCATGACCCGCAAGCCCGGTGCCTGACGCCCGCCCCACGACCCGCAGCGCCCGACCGAA
AGGAGCGCACGACCCCATGCATCGGTACCTTTAAGACCAATGACTTACAAGGCAGCTGTAGATCTTAGCC
ACTTTCTAGAGTCGGGGCGGCCGGCCGCTTCGAGCAGACATGATAAGATACATTGATGAGTTTGGACAAA
CCACAACTAGAATGCAGTGAAAAAAATGCTTTATTTGTGAAATTTGTGATGCTATTGCTTTATTTGTAAC
CATTATAAGCTGCAATAAACAAGTTAACAACAACAATTGCATTCATTTTATGTTTCAGGTTCAGGGGGAG
GTGTGGGAGGTTTTTTAAAGCAAGTAAAACCTCTACAAATGTGGTAAAATCGATAAGGATCCGTCGACCG
ATGCCCTTGAGAGCCTTCAACCCAGTCAGCTCCTTCCGGTGGGCGCGGGGCATGACTATCGTCGCCGCAC
TTATGACTGTCTTCTTTATCATGCAACTCGTAGGACAGGTGCCGGCAGCGCTCTTCCGCTTCCTCGCTCA
CTGACTCGCTGCGCTCGGTCGTTCGGCTGCGGCGAGCGGTATCAGCTCACTCAAAGGCGGTAATACGGTT
ATCCACAGAATCAGGGGATAACGCAGGAAAGAACATGTGAGCAAAAGGCCAGCAAAAGGCCAGGAACCGT
AAAAAGGCCGCGTTGCTGGCGTTTTTCCATAGGCTCCGCCCCCCTGACGAGCATCACAAAAATCGACGCT
CAAGTCAGAGGTGGCGAAACCCGACAGGACTATAAAGATACCAGGCGTTTCCCCCTGGAAGCTCCCTCGT
GCGCTCTCCTGTTCCGACCCTGCCGCTTACCGGATACCTGTCCGCCTTTCTCCCTTCGGGAAGCGTGGCG
CTTTCTCATAGCTCACGCTGTAGGTATCTCAGTTCGGTGTAGGTCGTTCGCTCCAAGCTGGGCTGTGTGC
ACGAACCCCCCGTTCAGCCCGACCGCTGCGCCTTATCCGGTAACTATCGTCTTGAGTCCAACCCGGTAAG
ACACGACTTATCGCCACTGGCAGCAGCCACTGGTAACAGGATTAGCAGAGCGAGGTATGTAGGCGGTGCT
ACAGAGTTCTTGAAGTGGTGGCCTAACTACGGCTACACTAGAAGAACAGTATTTGGTATCTGCGCTCTGC
TGAAGCCAGTTACCTTCGGAAAAAGAGTTGGTAGCTCTTGATCCGGCAAACAAACCACCGCTGGTAGCGG
TGGTTTTTTTGTTTGCAAGCAGCAGATTACGCGCAGAAAAAAAGGATCTCAAGAAGATCCTTTGATCTTT
TCTACGGGGTCTGACGCTCAGTGGAACGAAAACTCACGTTAAGGGATTTTGGTCATGAGATTATCAAAAA
GGATCTTCACCTAGATCCTTTTAAATTAAAAATGAAGTTTTAAATCAATCTAAAGTATATATGAGTAAAC
TTGGTCTGACAGTTACCAATGCTTAATCAGTGAGGCACCTATCTCAGCGATCTGTCTATTTCGTTCATCC
ATAGTTGCCTGACTCCCCGTCGTGTAGATAACTACGATACGGGAGGGCTTACCATCTGGCCCCAGTGCTG
CAATGATACCGCGGGACCCACGCTCACCGGCTCCAGATTTATCAGCAATAAACCAGCCAGCCGGAAGGGC
CGAGCGCAGAAGTGGTCCTGCAACTTTATCCGCCTCCATCCAGTCTATTAATTGTTGCCGGGAAGCTAGA
GTAAGTAGTTCGCCAGTTAATAGTTTGCGCAACGTTGTTGCCATTGCTACAGGCATCGTGGTGTCACGCT
CGTCGTTTGGTATGGCTTCATTCAGCTCCGGTTCCCAACGATCAAGGCGAGTTACATGATCCCCCATGTT
GTGCAAAAAAGCGGTTAGCTCCTTCGGTCCTCCGATCGTTGTCAGAAGTAAGTTGGCCGCAGTGTTATCA
CTCATGGTTATGGCAGCACTGCATAATTCTCTTACTGTCATGCCATCCGTAAGATGCTTTTCTGTGACTG
GTGAGTACTCAACCAAGTCATTCTGAGAATAGTGTATGCGGCGACCGAGTTGCTCTTGCCCGGCGTCAAT
ACGGGATAATACCGCGCCACATAGCAGAACTTTAAAAGTGCTCATCATTGGAAAACGTTCTTCGGGGCGA
AAACTCTCAAGGATCTTACCGCTGTTGAGATCCAGTTCGATGTAACCCACTCGTGCACCCAACTGATCTT
CAGCATCTTTTACTTTCACCAGCGTTTCTGGGTGAGCAAAAACAGGAAGGCAAAATGCCGCAAAAAAGGG
AATAAGGGCGACACGGAAATGTTGAATACTCATACTCTTCCTTTTTCAATATTATTGAAGCATTTATCAG
GGTTATTGTCTCATGAGCGGATACATATTTGAATGTATTTAGAAAAATAAACAAATAGGGGTTCCGCGCA
CATTTCCCCGAAAAGTGCCACCTG
